>Addgene plasmid #32993 | ECD8-pCT7 | addgene partial sequence | sequence record 41164 | T7 5'-TAATACGACTCACTATAGGG-3'
CAACTTTGGCAGATCGGTACCGAATTCCGGAGCTCAGTGAAGGCAGGAGCGCTAGAGAAGAGAAGCGCAG
ACAATCGCACACAATCGCTACAAGCGCGCACTGATCGCAAAGCTGCCGGATATTGATTTATTGCCTCTAT
CAGTGAGAAGCTGTCACGGTGGATTTATTAACCTGTCGCTGCTGCAACTTCTCCCGAGTGCGACTTGTGG
AGTTGTCCGGGCGCCGCCAGGAATGAGCCTCAGACAGTGACCCCGCAGCCGCCTGTGAGTGACCCGTGTA
ACATGGAGAGTCTGTCGCTGTCGCTGCTGCTGCTCGTGTCGTGGCTTCAGGGGTCTCAATGCGCCGCGGC
CAAGGAACTGTCCTGCCAAGAGATCACGGTCCCCCTGTGCAAAGACATCGGCTACAACTACACGTACATG
CCCAACCAGTTCAACCACGACACGCAGGACGAGGCCGGGATGGAGGTGCATCAGTTCTGGCCGCTGGTCG
TTATTCACTGCTCCCCGGACCTCAAGTTCTTCCTGTGCAGCATGTACACCCCCATCTGCCTGGAGGACTA
CAAGAAGCCGCTGCCCCCGTGTCGGAGCGTGTGTGAGCGGGCGCGGGCTGGTTGTGCCCCTCTCATGCGT
CAGTACGGCTTCGCTTGGCCGGATCGCATGCGATGTGATCGTCTGCCCGAGCAAGGCAACCCGGACACCC
TGTGTATGGACTACTACAACCGGACTGAGCAGACTACAGCCGCCCCCAGTCACCCGGAGCCCCCCAAACC
CCCGGCCAGGTCGGTTCCTAAAGGCAGGACACGCGTGGAGCCCCCACGCAGCAGATCGCGGGCGACAGGG
TGTGAGTCAGGCTGCCAGTGCCGGGCCCCT
