[The description below was written by a language model from this plasmid's Addgene catalogue record.]
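Description:
ECD8-pCT7 is a mammalian expression plasmid built on the pCT7 backbone (about 5.7 kb without the insert) that carries a truncated form of the Xenopus laevis Frizzled-8 receptor gene (Xfz8, fzd8.L). It is maintained in E. coli as a high-copy plasmid under ampicillin selection. The record does not list the origin of replication or any eukaryotic selection marker, and no feature table is provided, so the backbone's other elements cannot be described in detail. The listed 3′ sequencing primer (BGH-Rev) suggests that a bovine growth hormone polyadenylation region lies downstream of the insert, although this is not stated as a feature.

The insert, Ecd8, encodes only the first 230 amino acids of Xfz8. As the name implies, this corresponds to the N-terminal extracellular portion of the receptor, which in Frizzled proteins includes the signal peptide and the cysteine-rich Wnt-binding domain, while the seven transmembrane segments and cytoplasmic tail are absent. It was cloned between EcoRI and XbaI sites and is transcribed from the CMV promoter, which gives strong constitutive expression in vertebrate cells. No epitope tags or reporters are recorded.

A Frizzled ectodomain without its membrane anchor is generally expected to be secreted and to bind Wnt ligands without transducing a signal, acting as an extracellular Wnt antagonist. This fits the associated publication, which concerns axis determination through inhibition of Wnt signaling in Xenopus. The construct is therefore suited to blocking Wnt/Frizzled signaling in embryos or cultured cells.
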