Addgene plasmid #32993: ECD8-pCT7
Depositing lab: Sergei Sokol. Depositing organization: Beth Israel Deaconess Medical Center. Publication: Axis determination by inhibition of Wnt signaling in Xenopus. Itoh K, Sokol SY. Genes Dev. 1999 Sep 1;13(17):2328-36. 10.1101/gad.13.17.2328 PubMed 10485853.
Backbone
  Vector backbone: pCT7
  Backbone size w/o insert (bp): 5700
  Vector type: Mammalian Expression
Growth in bacteria
  Bacterial resistance: Ampicillin, 100 μg/mL
  Growth temperature: 37°C
  Growth strain: DH5alpha
  Copy number: High Copy
Gene/Insert
  Gene/Insert name: Ecd8 (alt name: Xfz8)
  Species: X. laevis (frog)
  Mutation: Contains only the first 230 amino acids of Xfz8
  Entrez Gene: fzd8.L (a.k.a. XELAEV_18030715mg, Xfz8, frizzled8, fz8, fzd8, fzd8-a, fzd8-b)
  Promoter: CMV
  Cloning method: Restriction Enzyme; 5′ cloning site EcoRI (unknown if destroyed); 3′ cloning site XbaI (unknown if destroyed)
  Sequencing primers: 5′ CMV-Fwd; 3′ BGH-Rev
Terms and licenses: Academic/Nonprofit Terms; Industry Terms: Not Available to Industry
How to cite: ECD8-pCT7 was a gift from Sergei Sokol (Addgene plasmid # 32993 ; http://n2t.net/addgene:32993 ; RRID:Addgene_32993)
